>Addgene plasmid #232514 | pBEL2865 | addgene full sequence | sequence record 464786 | Addgene NGS Result
CATTCAGAGAAGAAACCAATTGTCCATATTGCATCAGACATTGCCGTCACTGCGTCTTTTACTGGCTCTT
CTCGCTAACCAAACCGGTAACCCCGCTTATTAAAAGCATTCTGTAACAAAGCGGGACCAAAGCCATGACA
AAAACGCGTAACAAAAGTGTCTATAATCACGGCAGAAAAGTCCACATTGATTATTTGCACGGCGTCACAC
TTTGCTATGCCATAGCATTTTTATCCATAAGATTAGCGGATCCTACCTGACGCTTTTTATCGCAACTCTC
TACTGTTTCTCCATACCCGTTTTTTTGGGCTAGCCGAAGGGTGAATTATGCATCACCACCATCACCATCA
GCATCAACACGAAAATCTGTATTTTCAGGGGATGGCTCTTAACACACCACAAATTACGCCGACAAAAAAG
ATAACAGTGAGGGCAATCGGCGAGGAACTGCCGCGTGGTGATTACCAACGTTGCCCGCAATGTGACATGC
TGTTTAGCCTGCCCGAGATAAATTCTCATCAAAGTGCCTATTGTCCGCGCTGTCAGGCAAAAATTCGTGA
CGGGCGCGACTGGTCGCTAACGCGCCTGGCGGCAATGGCCTTCACCATGCTGTTGCTTATGCCGTTTGCC
TGGGGCGAACCGCTGTTGCATATCTGGCTGTTAGGCATTCGTATTGACGCCAACGTTATGCAAGGCATCT
GGCAAATGACCAAACAGGGCGATGCGATAACGGGGTCGATGGTCTTTTTCTGCGTTATTGGTGCCCCGCT
CATTCTGGTGACCTCCATAGCTTATTTATGGTTTGGTAACCGACTGGGAATGAATTTACGTCCGGTACTG
CTGATGCTTGAGCGACTTAAAGAGTGGGTAATGCTCGATATCTACCTGGTCGGCATTGGCGTTGCTTCTA
TAAAGGTACAGGATTATGCCCATATCCAGGCTGGTGTCGGCTTGTTCTCTTTTGTGGCGTTGGTGATTTT
AACGACGGTGACGTTGTCACATCTTAATGTCGAAGAACTGTGGGAGCGATTTTATCCGCAGCGCCCCGCT
TGACGAAGGGTGAATTATGACGCGTAGGGACGAGAAACTTCGTGTCTGCCTTGGGTGCCATTTTACCGGC
TATCCAGATCAGCGTGGTCGCTGCCCGCGTTGCCATATCCCGCTACGCCTGCGTCGCCGTCATAGTCTGC
AAAAATGCTGGGCGGCGCTGTTAGCGTCAATCGTTTTATTGTTACCTGCCAACCTGTTGCCTATTTCTAT
CATTTATCTGAACGGAGGACGGCAGGAAGATACAATTCTTTCCGGAATTATGTCGCTGGCAAGTAGCAAC
ATTGCGGTTGCAGGAATCGTGTTTATCGCCAGTATTCTGGTCCCGTTTACTAAAGTGATCGTCATGTTCA
CTTTACTGTTGAGCATTCATTTTAAATGCCAGCAAGGTTTACGCACACGCATTCTGTTACTGCGGATGGT
GACCTGGATTGGTCGCTGGTCGATGCTCGACCTGTTTGTCATATCTTTAACCATGTCGCTGATTAATCGC
GATCAGATCCTCGCTTTTACTATGGGACCGGCTGCGTTTTATTTCGGCGCAGCGGTAATTTTGACTATTC
TTGCTGTGGAATGGCTGGACAGCCGCTTACTTTGGGATGCACACGAGTCAGGAAACGCCCGCTTCGACGA
CGCTAGTTGGAGCCACCCGCAGTTCGAAAAATGACGAAGGGTGAATTATGAGTCAGGAAACGCCCGCTTC
GACGACTGAAGCGCAGATTAAAAATAAACGCCGTATCTCACCTTTCTGGCTGCTGCCGTTCATCGCGCTA
ATGATTGCCAGTTGGCTGATTTGGGACAGTTATCAGGACCGGGGTAATACCGTCACCATCGACTTTATGT
CGGCGGATGGTATTGTTCCAGGCCGTACGCCTGTTCGTTATCAGGGCGTTGAAGTCGGAACAGTGCAGGA
TATCAGCCTCAGCGACGATCTTCGTAAGATTGAAGTCAAGGTCAGCATCAAGTCCGATATGAAAGATGCG
CTGCGCGAAGAGACTCAGTTCTGGCTGGTGACGCCAAAAGCATCGTTGGCAGGTGTCTCCGGGCTGGACG
CCCTCGTCGGTGGGAACTATATCGGCATGATGCCGGGTAAAGGTAAAGAGCAGGATCACTTTGTCGCACT
CGATACCCAACCGAAATATCGGCTGGACAATGGCGATCTGATGATCCACCTGCAAGCCCCCGATCTCGGT
TCGCTGAACAGCGGTTCATTGGTCTATTTCCGCAAGATCCCGGTGGGAAAAGTCTACGACTATGCCATCA
ATCCCAACAAGCAAGGCGTGGTGATTGATGTCCTGATCGAGCGGCGTTTTACCGATCTGGTGAAAAAAGG
TAGCCGTTTCTGGAACGTTTCCGGCGTTGATGCCAACGTCAGTATCAGTGGCGCGAAGGTGAAACTGGAA
AGCCTGGCGGCACTGGTTAACGGTGCGATTGCCTTCGATTCACCAGAAGAGTCGAAACCTGCCGAGGCGG
AAGATACCTTTGGTCTGTATGAAGATCTGGCCCACAGCCAGCGTGGCGTAATAATAAAACTGGAACTGCC
GAGTGGGGCCGGATTAACCGCCGACTCGACGCCGTTAATGTATCAGGGGCTGGAAGTCGGACAGCTGACT
AAACTGGATTTAAATCCTGGTGGTAAAGTCACAGGGGAAATGACCGTTGATCCCAGCGTCGTTACCCTGC
TTCGTGAAAATACCCGCATCGAATTACGCAACCCGAAATTATCCCTTAGCGATGCTAATCTCAGCGCCCT
GCTGACCGGCAAAACCTTCGAGCTGGTGCCCGGCGATGGCGAGCCACGCAAAGAGTTCGTTGTTGTGCCA
GGCGAAAAAGCACTGCTGCATGAACCTGATGTTCTGACGCTGACCCTGACCGCGCCGGAAAGTTACGGTA
TTGATGCGGGTCAGCCGCTCATTCTTCACGGCGTGCAGGTAGGCCAGGTTATCGATCGTAAACTCACCAG
CAAAGGCGTCACCTTTACCGTCGCCATCGAGCCTCAGCATCGCGAACTGGTAAAAGGCGATAGCAAATTT
GTCGTCAACAGCCGTGTCGATGTGAAGGTGGGGCTGGATGGCGTTGAGTTTCTCGGTGCCAGCGCCTCAG
AATGGATCAATGGCGGGATACGTATTCTGCCGGGCGATAAAGGTGAGATGAAAGCCAGCTATCCACTGTA
TGCCAATTTGGAAAAAGCGCTGGAGAACAGCCTTAGCGATTTACCCACCACAACCGTGAGTTTGAGTGCA
GAGACGCTGCCGGATGTGCAGGCAGGATCGGTAGTGCTGTACCGTAAATTTGAAGTTGGTGAAGTGATTA
CCGTGCGTCCGCGAGCTAACGCGTTTGATATCGATCTGCATATTAAGCCGGAGTATCGCAACCTTCTGAC
CAGCAATAGCGTGTTCTGGGCAGAAGGCGGGGCGAAAGTTCAGCTGAATGGTAGTGGTCTGACCGTACAG
GCATCCCCGCTCTCCAGAGCATTAAAGGGAGCCATTAGCTTCGACAACCTCAGCGGTGCCAGCGCCAGTC
AGCGTAAAGGCGATAAGCGTATTCTGTATGCTTCCGAAACAGCGGCCCGTGCGGTTGGCGGGCAGATTAC
GCTTCACGCTTTCGATGCCGGAAAACTGGCGGTCGGGATGCCAATTCGCTATCTCGGTATTGATATCGGG
CAAATCCAGACGCTGGATCTGATTACCGCACGCAATGAAGTACAGGCAAAGGCGGTACTTTACCCGGAAT
ATGTCCAGACCTTTGCTCGCGGTGGTACGCGCTTCTCAGTGGTCACACCGCAAATTTCGGCAGCTGGCGT
TGAGCATCTTGATACTATCCTCCAGCCGTATATCAACGTCGAACCAGGCCGGGGCAATCCTCGCCGCGAC
TTTGAATTACAAGAGGCCACCATTACTGATTCGCGTTACCTGGATGGCTTAAGCATTATTGTTGAAGCGC
CGGAAGCCGGTTCGTTAGGCATCGGTACGCCTGTGCTGTTCCGTGGTCTGGAAGTCGGTACGGTTACAGG
AATGACGCTGGGGACATTGTCAGATCGCGTGATGATTGCGATGCGCATCAGTAAACGCTATCAACACCTG
GTGCGTAACAATTCCGTCTTCTGGTTGGCATCGGGTTACAGTCTGGACTTTGGTCTGACGGGCGGCGTAG
TGAAAACCGGCACCTTTAACCAGTTTATCCGTGGCGGCATCGCCTTCGCCACGCCTCCGGGTACGCCACT
GGCACCGAAAGCCCAGGAAGGCAAACACTTCCTGTTGCAGGAAAGTGAACCGAAAGAGTGGCGTGAATGG
GGAACTGCGCTTCCCAAATAAGGTACCAAATTCCAGAAAAGAGACGCTGAAAAGCGTCTTTTTTCGTTTT
GGTCCTGGTCTGAGGAATGGTTGTAAGCTTGGCTGTTTTGGCGGATGAGAGAAGATTTTCAGCCTGATAC
AGATTAAATCAGAACGCAGAAGCGGTCTGATAAAACAGAATTTGCCTGGCGGCAGTAGCGCGGTGGTCCC
ACCTGACCCCATGCCGAACTCAGAAGTGAAACGCCGTAGCGCCGATGGTAGTGTGGGGTCTCCCCATGCG
AGAGTAGGGAACTGCCAGGCATCAAATAAAACGAAAGGCTCAGTCGAAAGACTGGGCCTTTCGTTTTATC
TGTTGTTTGTCGGTGAACGCTCTCCTGAGTAGGACAAATCCGCCGGGAGCGGATTTGAACGTTGCGAAGC
AACGGCCCGGAGGGTGGCGGGCAGGACGCCCGCCATAAACTGCCAGGCATCAAATTAAGCAGAAGGCCAT
CCTGACGGATGGCCTTTTTGCGTTTCTACAAACTCTTTTGTTTATTTTTCTAAATACATTCAAATATGTA
TCCGCTCATGAGACAATAACCCTGATAAATGCTTCAATAATATTGAAAAAGGAAGAGTATGAGTATTCAA
CATTTCCGTGTCGCCCTTATTCCCTTTTTTGCGGCATTTTGCCTTCCTGTTTTTGCTCACCCAGAAACGC
TGGTGAAAGTAAAAGATGCTGAAGATCAGTTGGGTGCACGAGTGGGTTACATCGAACTGGATCTCAACAG
CGGTAAGATCCTTGAGAGTTTTCGCCCCGAAGAACGTTTTCCAATGATGAGCACTTTTAAAGTTCTGCTA
TGTGGCGCGGTATTATCCCGTGTTGACGCCGGGCAAGAGCAACTCGGTCGCCGCATACACTATTCTCAGA
ATGACTTGGTTGAGTACTCACCAGTCACAGAAAAGCATCTTACGGATGGCATGACAGTAAGAGAATTATG
CAGTGCTGCCATAACCATGAGTGATAACACTGCGGCCAACTTACTTCTGACAACGATCGGAGGACCGAAG
GAGCTAACCGCTTTTTTGCACAACATGGGGGATCATGTAACTCGCCTTGATCGTTGGGAACCGGAGCTGA
ATGAAGCCATACCAAACGACGAGCGTGACACCACGATGCCTGCAGCAATGGCAACAACGTTGCGCAAACT
ATTAACTGGCGAACTACTTACTCTAGCTTCCCGGCAACAATTAATAGACTGGATGGAGGCGGATAAAGTT
GCAGGACCACTTCTGCGCTCGGCCCTTCCGGCTGGCTGGTTTATTGCTGATAAATCTGGAGCCGGTGAGC
GTGGGTCTCGCGGTATCATTGCAGCACTGGGGCCAGATGGTAAGCCCTCCCGTATCGTAGTTATCTACAC
GACGGGGAGTCAGGCAACTATGGATGAACGAAATAGACAGATCGCTGAGATAGGTGCCTCACTGATTAAG
CATTGGTAACTGTCAGACCAAGTTTACTCATATATACTTTAGATTGATT
[125 nt withheld, positions 5860-5984]
C
[141 nt withheld, positions 5986-6126]
CCTTTGACGTTGGAGTCCACGTTCTTT
[37 nt withheld, positions 6154-6190]
ACCCTATCTCGGGCTATTCTTTTGATTTATAAGGGATTTTGCCGATTTCGGCCTATTGGTTAAAAAATGA
GCTGATTTAACAAAAATTTAACGCGAATTTTAACAAAATATTAACGTTTACAATTTAAAAGGATCTAGGT
GAAGATCCTTTTTGATAATCTCATGACCAAAATCCCTTAACGTGAGTTTTCGTTCCACTGAGCGTCAGAC
CCCGTAGAAAAGATCAAAGGATCTTCTTGAGATCCTTTTTTTCTGCGCGTAATCTGCTGCTTGCAAACAA
AAAAACCACCGCTACCAGCGGTGGTTTGTTTGCCGGATCAAGAGCTACCAACTCTTTTTCCGAAGGTAAC
TGGCTCAGCAGAGCGCAGATACCAAATACTGTCCTTCTAGTGTAGCCGTAGTTAGGCCACCACTTCAAGA
ACTCTGTAGCACCGCCTACATACCTCGCTCTGCTAATCCTGTTACCAGTGGCTGCTGCCAGTGGCGATAA
GTCGTGTCTTACCGGGTTGGACTCAAGACGATAGTTACCGGATAAGGCGCAGCGGTCGGGCTGAACGGGG
GGTTCGTGCACACAGCCCAGCTTGGAGCGAACGACCTACACCGAACTGAGATACCTACAGCGTGAGCTAT
GAGAAAGCGCCACGCTTCCCGAAGGGAGAAAGGCGGACAGGTATCCGGTAAGCGGCAGGGTCGGAACAGG
AGAGCGCACGAGGGAGCTTCCAGGGGGAAACGCCTGGTATCTTTATAGTCCTGTCGGGTTTCGCCACCTC
TGACTTGAGCGTCGATTTTTGTGATGCTCGTCAGGGGGGCGGAGCCTATGGAAAAACGCCAGCAACGCGG
CCTTTTTACGGTTCCTGGCCTTTTGCTGGCCTTTTGCTCACATGTTCTTTCCTGCGTTATCCCCTGATTC
TGTGGATAACCGTATTACCGCCTTTGAGTGAGCTGATACCGCTCGCCGCAGCCGAACGACCGAGCGCAGC
GAGTCAGTGAGCGAGGAAGCGGAAGAGCGCCTGATGCGGTATTTTCTCCTTACGCATCTGTGCGGTATTT
CACACCGCATAGGGTCATGGCTGCGCCCCGACACCCGCCAACACCCGCTGACGCGCCCTGACGGGCTTGT
CTGCTCCCGGCATCCGCTTACAGACAAGCTGTGACCGTCTCCGGGAGCTGCATGTGTCAGAGGTTTTCAC
CGTCATCACCGAAACGCGCGAGGCAGAAGGAGATGGCGCCCAACAGTCCCCCGGCCACGGGGCCTGCCAC
CATACCCACGCCGAAACAAGCGCTCATGAGCCCGAAGTGGCGAGCCCGATCTTCCCCATCGGTGATGTCG
GCGATATAGGCGCCAGCAACCGCACCTGTGGCGCCGGTGATGCCGGCCACGATGCGTCCGGCGTAGAGGA
TCTGCTCATGTTTGACAGCTTATCATCGATGCATAATGTGCCTGTCAAATGGACGAAGCAGGGATTCTGC
AAACCCTATGCTACTCCGTCAAGCCGTCAATTGTCTGATTCGTTACCAATTATGACAACTTGACGGCTAC
ATCATTCACTTTTTCTTCACAACCGGCACGGAACTCGCTCGGGCTGGCCCCGGTGCATTTTTTAAATACC
CGCGAGAAATAGAGTTGATCGTCAAAACCAACATTGCGACCGACGGTGGCGATAGGCATCCGGGTGGTGC
TCAAAAGCAGCTTCGCCTGGCTGATACGTTGGTCCTCGCGCCAGCTTAAGACGCTAATCCCTAACTGCTG
GCGGAAAAGATGTGACAGACGCGACGGCGACAAGCAAACATGCTGTGCGACGCTGGCGATATCAAAATTG
CTGTCTGCCAGGTGATCGCTGATGTACTGACAAGCCTCGCGTACCCGATTATCCATCGGTGGATGGAGCG
ACTCGTTAATCGCTTCCATGCGCCGCAGTAACAATTGCTCAAGCAGATTTATCGCCAGCAGCTCCGAATA
GCGCCCTTCCCCTTGCCCGGCGTTAATGATTTGCCCAAACAGGTCGCTGAAATGCGGCTGGTGCGCTTCA
TCCGGGCGAAAGAACCCCGTATTGGCAAATATTGACGGCCAGTTAAGCCATTCATGCCAGTAGGCGCGCG
GACGAAAGTAAACCCACTGGTGATACCATTCGCGAGCCTCCGGATGACGACCGTAGTGATGAATCTCTCC
TGGCGGGAACAGCAAAATATCACCCGGTCGGCAAACAAATTCTCGTCCCTGATTTTTCACCACCCCCTGA
CCGCGAATGGTGAGATTGAGAATATAACCTTTCATTCCCAGCGGTCGGTCGATAAAAAAATCGAGATAAC
CGTTGGCCTCAATCGGCGTTAAACCCGCCACCAGATGGGCATTAAACGAGTATCCCGGCAGCAGGGGATC
ATTTTGCGCTTCAGCCATACTTTTCATACTCCCGC
Features (pLannotate 1.2.2; 16 found; start..end, strand, type, name):
     10..294     +  promoter       araBAD promoter: araBAD; promoter of the L-arabinose operon of E. coli; the araC regulatory gene is transcribed in the opposite direction (Guzman et al., 1995)
    382..1059    +  CDS            yebS (fragment): YEBS_ECOLI - Experimental evidence at protein level: Swiss-Prot protein existence level 1. Component of a transport pathway that contributes to membrane integrity. From Escherichia coli (strain K12).
   1070..1681    +  CDS            yebS (fragment): YEBS_ECOLI - Experimental evidence at protein level: Swiss-Prot protein existence level 1. Component of a transport pathway that contributes to membrane integrity. From Escherichia coli (strain K12).
   1656..4358    +  CDS            yebT: YEBT_ECOLI - Experimental evidence at protein level: Swiss-Prot protein existence level 1. Component of a transport pathway that contributes to membrane integrity (PubMed:27795327). May directly span the intermembrane space, facilitating the transport of substrates across the periplasm (Probable). From Escherichia coli (strain K12).
   4524..4639    +  ncRNA          5S rRNA: Accession: RF00001 - 5S ribosomal RNA
   4643..4729    +  terminator     rrnB T1 terminator: Escherichia coli rrnB; transcription terminator T1 from the E. coli rrnB gene
   4821..4848    +  terminator     rrnB T2 terminator: transcription terminator T2 from the E. coli rrnB gene
   4867..4958    +  promoter       AmpR promoter: bla
   4959..5819    +  CDS            AmpR: β-lactamase; bla; confers resistance to ampicillin, carbenicillin, and related antibiotics
   5861..6241    +  rep_origin     M13 ori (sequence partly withheld): M13 bacteriophage origin of replication; arrow indicates direction of (+) strand synthesis
   6427..7014    +  rep_origin     ori: high-copy-number ColE1/pMB1/pBR322/pUC origin of replication
   7200..7251    -  misc_feature   bom (fragment): basis of mobility region from pBR322
   7367..7406    -  CDS            rop (fragment): Rop protein, which maintains plasmids at low copy number; rop
   7407..7592    -  CDS            TcR (fragment): tetracycline efflux protein; tet; confers resistance to tetracycline
   7602..7620    +  promoter       tet promoter (fragment): E. coli promoter for tetracycline efflux protein gene
   7710..8588    -  CDS            araC: L-arabinose regulatory protein; araC
