[The description below was written by a language model from this plasmid's Addgene catalogue record and pLannotate feature annotations shown in this document.]
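Description:
pBEL2865 is a pBAD-based bacterial expression plasmid of about 8.6 kb for arabinose-inducible co-production of the E. coli LetA and LetB proteins (formerly YebS and YebT), with LetA expressed as two separate polypeptides. It is maintained in E. coli through a high-copy ColE1/pMB1-type origin and selected with ampicillin via the β-lactamase gene. The backbone also carries an M13 phage origin and non-functional pBR322 remnants (fragments of bom, rop and the tetracycline resistance gene and its promoter). The araC regulator is encoded divergently from the araBAD promoter, so transcription of the insert is repressed without L-arabinose and activated when it is added.

Downstream of the araBAD promoter, the annotation shows two consecutive yebS fragments followed by the yebT reading frame, which slightly overlaps the end of the second yebS fragment. According to the record, the first LetA piece covers residues 1–223 and bears an N-terminal 6xHis-2xQH tag followed by a TEV protease cleavage site. The second covers residues 224–427 and ends in a C-terminal Strep-tag II. The tags themselves are not annotated in the feature table. Transcription ends at the rrnB T1 and T2 terminators, which are preceded by a 5S rRNA segment typical of this backbone.

The different affinity tags on the two LetA halves should allow each half to be purified or detected independently, for example to test whether they co-assemble with each other and with LetB. The record states only that the plasmid expresses split-LetA with LetB, in the context of work characterising LetA as a structurally distinct transporter family in a pathway contributing to membrane integrity.
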