Addgene plasmid #232514: pBEL2865
Purpose: Expression plasmid of split-LetA with LetB
Depositing lab: Gira Bhabha & Damian Ekiert. Depositing organization: Johns Hopkins University and School of Medicine. Publication: LetA defines a structurally distinct transporter family. Santarossa CC, Li Y, Yousef S, Hasdemir HS, Rodriguez CC, Haase MAB, Baek M, Coudray N, Pavek JG, Focke KN, Silverberg AL, Bautista C, Yeh JT, Marty MT, Baker D, Tajkhorshid E, Ekiert DC, Bhabha G. Nature. 2026 Jan 21. doi: 10.1038/s41586-025-09990-0. PubMed 41565823.
Backbone
  Vector backbone: pBAD
  Vector type: Bacterial Expression
Growth in bacteria
  Bacterial resistance: Ampicillin, 100 μg/mL
  Growth temperature: 37°C
  Growth strain: DH5alpha
  Copy number: High Copy
Gene/Insert
  Gene/Insert name: YebST (alt name: LetAB)
  Species: E. coli
  Mutation: [6xHis2xQH-TEV-LetA1(1-223)]-[LetA2(224-427)-StrepTagII]
  Entrez Gene: letA (a.k.a. b1833, ECK1832, yebS); letB (a.k.a. b1834, ECK1833, yebT)
  Promoter: araBAD
  Tag / fusion protein: 6xHis2xQH-TEV (N terminal on insert); StrepTagII (C terminal on insert)
  Cloning method: Gibson Cloning
Terms and licenses: Academic/Nonprofit Terms; Industry Terms: Not Available to Industry
Depositor comments: Please visit https://doi.org/10.1101/2025.03.21.644421 for bioRxiv preprint.
How to cite: pBEL2865 was a gift from Gira Bhabha & Damian Ekiert (Addgene plasmid # 232514 ; http://n2t.net/addgene:232514 ; RRID:Addgene_232514)
